Addgene plasmid #234229: pAIP4_4IPC
Purpose: Heterologous protein expression of replication protein A 70 kDa DNA-binding subunit in Escherichia coli
Depositing lab: Christopher Bahl. Depositing organization: AI Proteins. Publication: Facile, high-throughput protein purification enabled by high-efficiency protease elution. Cárcamo Noriega EN, Truebridge IS, Teets FD 3rd, Bowman JW 3rd, Rodriguez N, Howard TA, Bahl CD. Protein Sci. 2026 Sep;35(9):e70746. doi: 10.1002/pro.70746. PubMed 42555168.
Backbone
  Vector backbone: pET29b
  Backbone size w/o insert (bp): 5679
  Vector type: Bacterial Expression
Growth in bacteria
  Bacterial resistance: Kanamycin, 50 μg/mL
  Growth temperature: 37°C
  Growth strain: DH10B
  Copy number: High Copy
Gene/Insert
  Gene/Insert name: 4IPC (alt names: RFA1_HUMAN; Replication protein A 70 kDa DNA-binding subunit (RP-A p70) (Replication factor A protein 1) (RF-A protein 1))
  Species: H. sapiens (human)
  Insert size (bp): 354
  Entrez Gene: RPA1 (a.k.a. HSSB, MST075, PFBMFT6, REPA1, RF-A, RP-A, RPA70)
  Promoter: T7
  Tag / fusion protein: 10x HisTag-Smt3 (N terminal on backbone)
  Cloning method: Golden Gate
  Sequencing primers: 5′ T7-promoter; 3′ T7-Term
Resource information
  A portion of this plasmid was derived from a plasmid made by: Synthetic DNA
Terms and licenses: Academic/Nonprofit Terms; Industry Terms
Depositor comments: 5' cloning site: BsaI (destroyed), 3' cloning site: BsaI (destroyed). Replication protein A 70 kDa DNA-binding subunit (RP-A p70) (Replication factor A protein 1) (RF-A protein 1) (Single-stranded DNA-binding protein) [Cleaved into Replication protein A 70 kDa DNA-binding subunit, N-terminally processed]
How to cite: pAIP4_4IPC was a gift from Christopher Bahl (Addgene plasmid # 234229 ; http://n2t.net/addgene:234229 ; RRID:Addgene_234229)
