[The description below was written by a language model from this plasmid's Addgene catalogue record and pLannotate feature annotations shown in this document.]
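Description:
pAIP4_4IPC is a bacterial expression plasmid built on a pET29b backbone for producing a fragment of human replication protein A 70 kDa subunit (RPA1, also called RPA70) in Escherichia coli. It is maintained through a ColE1/pBR322-type origin accompanied by the rop gene and the bom mobility region. Selection is with kanamycin via an aminoglycoside phosphotransferase gene. The catalogue lists the plasmid as high copy, although rop is normally associated with copy-number restraint. An f1 origin is also present, and the short tetracycline-resistance fragments annotated around lacI are non-functional pBR322-derived remnants typical of pET vectors.

The expression cassette is driven by a T7 promoter with an adjacent lac operator and the T7 gene 10 ribosome binding site, and it ends at a T7 terminator. The plasmid carries its own lacI repressor gene, so transcription depends on T7 RNA polymerase supplied by the host and can be induced with IPTG. The open reading frame starts with an N-terminal polyhistidine tag, described by the depositor as 10xHis, fused to yeast Smt3 (SUMO). This is followed by the 354 bp RPA1 insert, which covers only a small portion of the full protein; the name 4IPC is not explained in the record. The insert came from synthetic DNA and was introduced by Golden Gate assembly through BsaI sites that were destroyed in the process.

The feature table also detects a short His-tag fragment and a fragment of a T7 gene 10B-derived solubility tag downstream of the insert. The record does not say whether these are translated as part of the product. The His-Smt3 arrangement allows affinity capture and release of the target by a SUMO-specific protease, consistent with the associated work on high-throughput purification by protease elution.
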