Features (pLannotate 1.2.2; 21 found; start..end, strand, type, name):
    448..495     -  terminator     T7 terminator: transcription terminator for bacteriophage T7 RNA polymerase
    503..552     -  CDS            SET1 (fragment): solubility-enhancement tag derived from T7 phage gene 10B
    562..579     -  CDS            9xHis (fragment): 9xHis affinity tag
    598..951     -  CDS            RPA1 (fragment): RFA1_HUMAN - Also known as REPA1, RPA70. Experimental evidence at protein level: Swiss-Prot protein existence level 1. As part of the heterotrimeric replication protein A complex (RPA/RP-A), binds and stabilizes single-stranded DNA intermediates, that form during DNA replication or upon DNA stress. It prevents their reannealing and in parallel, recruits and activates different proteins and complexes involved in DNA metabolism (PubMed:27723720, PubMed:27723717). Thereby, it plays an essential role both in DNA replication and the cellular response to DNA damage (PubMed:9430682). In the cellular
    955..1251    -  CDS            SMT3: SMT3_YEAST - Experimental evidence at protein level: Swiss-Prot protein existence level 1. Not known; suppressor of MIF2 mutations. From Saccharomyces cerevisiae (strain ATCC 204508 / S288c) (Baker's yeast).
   1259..1278    -  CDS            7xHis (fragment): 6xHis affinity tag
   1310..1332    -  RBS            RBS: efficient ribosome binding site from bacteriophage T7 gene 10 (Olins and Rangwala, 1989)
   1347..1371    -  protein_bind   lac operator: The lac repressor binds to the lac operator to inhibit transcription in E. coli. This inhibition can be relieved by adding lactose or isopropyl-β-D-thiogalactopyranoside (IPTG). lac repressor encoded by lacI
   1372..1390    -  promoter       T7 promoter: promoter for bacteriophage T7 RNA polymerase
   1416..1695    +  CDS            TcR (fragment): tetracycline efflux protein; tet; confers resistance to tetracycline
   1703..1780    +  promoter       lacI promoter: lacI
   1781..2863    +  CDS            lacI: lac repressor; lacI; The lac repressor binds to the lac operator to inhibit transcription in E. coli. This inhibition can be relieved by adding lactose or isopropyl-β-D-thiogalactopyranoside (IPTG).
   2876..2897    +  protein_bind   CAP binding site: CAP binding activates transcription in the presence of cAMP. E. coli catabolite activator protein
   2912..3203    +  CDS            TcR (fragment): tetracycline efflux protein; tet; confers resistance to tetracycline
   3275..3655    -  CDS            YPB1_ECOLX: Protein predicted: Swiss-Prot protein existence level 4. From Escherichia coli.
   3672..3863    +  CDS            rop: Rop protein, which maintains plasmids at low copy number; rop
   3965..4104    +  misc_feature   bom: basis of mobility region from pBR322
   4290..4878    -  rep_origin     ori: high-copy-number ColE1/pMB1/pBR322/pUC origin of replication
   5000..5815    +  CDS            KanR: aminoglycoside phosphotransferase; aph(3')-Ia; confers resistance to kanamycin in bacteria or G418 (Geneticin®) in eukaryotes
   5824..5881    -  promoter       AmpR promoter (fragment): bla
   5934..411     -  rep_origin     f1 ori (across the origin) (sequence partly withheld): f1 bacteriophage origin of replication; arrow indicates direction of (+) strand synthesis
>Addgene plasmid #234229 | pAIP4_4IPC | addgene full sequence | sequence record 464194 | Addgene NGS Result
GTTAAATCAGCTCATTTTTTAACCAATAGGCCGAAATCGGCAAAATCCCTTATAAATCAAAAGAATAGAC
CGAGATAGGGT
[37 nt withheld, positions 82-118]
AAAGAACGTGGACTCCAACGTCAAAGG
[49 nt withheld, positions 146-194]
T
[91 nt withheld, positions 196-286]
G
[124 nt withheld, positions 288-411]
CCCATTCGCCAATCCGGATATAGTTCCTCCTTTCAGCAAAAAACCCCTCAAGACCCGTTTAGAGGCCCCA
AGGGGTTATGCTAGTTATTGCTCAGCGGTGGCAGCAGCCAACTCAGCTTCCTTTCGGGCTTTGTTAGCAG
CCGGATCTCAGTGGTGGTGGTGGTGGTGCTCGAGTCATTACGAACCGTACGGCACCGGGTTGCCGATTTT
TACACCCACAGCCTCCGCCGACTTCAGGACTTCTAATTCCATCAGGATAACAACACGACGGCCGTCCTTC
AACGTATTCACGATGAAGCGGTGAATCTGGCACACACAATTGCTGGACAGTTGCTCCTCTTCAACCAGCG
GGTTCAACTGGGTGGCGAGCATAAAAGAGCTCAGGGTATTCAGACCGTCGCTCATCAGCAAGCGATAACG
CGGTGGGCTGTTACCAGTGGTGATCGGACGAATGTTGATAACCTGCAGAATCGGTTTGATGTTGGTGTCG
CCTTTTTGCATAATTGCCGCTATAGCACCCCTTGATAGTTGTCCTACCATTCCAGAGCCGCCAATCTGTT
CACGGTGGGCTTCAATGATGTCGTTGTCTTCCATGTCCAGGTCTTCCGGCGCTTGATCTGCCTGGATGCG
AATACCGTCATACAGGAAACGCAGGCTATCCATTTCCTTGCCCTGACGTTTGGCAAACGCTTCCATCAGG
CGACGCAGCGGCGTGGTCTTTTTGATCTTAAAGAAAATTTCAGAGCTGCCGTCACTAACTTTCAGGTTAA
TATGGGTTTCCGGTTTCACTTCCGGCTTGACTTCCGGCTTTGCTTCTTGGTTGACTTCCGAATCTTGCAG
GCTACCGTGGTGATGGTGATGGTGATGATGGTGATGAATCTTCGCCATCATATGTATATCTCCTTCTTAA
AGTTAAACAAAATTATTTCTAGAGGGGAATTGTTATCCGCTCACAATTCCCCTATAGTGAGTCGTATTAA
TTTCGCGGGATCGAGATCGATCTCGATCCTCTACGCCGGACGCATCGTGGCCGGCATCACCGGCGCCACA
GGTGCGGTTGCTGGCGCCTATATCGCCGACATCACCGATGGGGAAGATCGGGCTCGCCACTTCGGGCTCA
TGAGCGCTTGTTTCGGCGTGGGTATGGTGGCAGGCCCCGTGGCCGGGGGACTGTTGGGCGCCATCTCCTT
GCATGCACCATTCCTTGCGGCGGCGGTGCTCAACGGCCTCAACCTACTACTGGGCTGCTTCCTAATGCAG
GAGTCGCATAAGGGAGAGCGTCGAGATCCCGGACACCATCGAATGGCGCAAAACCTTTCGCGGTATGGCA
TGATAGCGCCCGGAAGAGAGTCAATTCAGGGTGGTGAATGTGAAACCAGTAACGTTATACGATGTCGCAG
AGTATGCCGGTGTCTCTTATCAGACCGTTTCCCGCGTGGTGAACCAGGCCAGCCACGTTTCTGCGAAAAC
GCGGGAAAAAGTGGAAGCGGCGATGGCGGAGCTGAATTACATTCCCAACCGCGTGGCACAACAACTGGCG
GGCAAACAGTCGTTGCTGATTGGCGTTGCCACCTCCAGTCTGGCCCTGCACGCGCCGTCGCAAATTGTCG
CGGCGATTAAATCTCGCGCCGATCAACTGGGTGCCAGCGTGGTGGTGTCGATGGTAGAACGAAGCGGCGT
CGAAGCCTGTAAAGCGGCGGTGCACAATCTTCTCGCGCAACGCGTCAGTGGGCTGATCATTAACTATCCG
CTGGATGACCAGGATGCCATTGCTGTGGAAGCTGCCTGCACTAATGTTCCGGCGTTATTTCTTGATGTCT
CTGACCAGACACCCATCAACAGTATTATTTTCTCCCATGAAGACGGTACGCGACTGGGCGTGGAGCATCT
GGTCGCATTGGGTCACCAGCAAATCGCGCTGTTAGCGGGCCCATTAAGTTCTGTCTCGGCGCGTCTGCGT
CTGGCTGGCTGGCATAAATATCTCACTCGCAATCAAATTCAGCCGATAGCGGAACGGGAAGGCGACTGGA
GTGCCATGTCCGGTTTTCAACAAACCATGCAAATGCTGAATGAGGGCATCGTTCCCACTGCGATGCTGGT
TGCCAACGATCAGATGGCGCTGGGCGCAATGCGCGCCATTACCGAGTCCGGGCTGCGCGTTGGTGCGGAC
ATCTCGGTAGTGGGATACGACGATACCGAAGACAGCTCATGTTATATCCCGCCGTTAACCACCATCAAAC
AGGATTTTCGCCTGCTGGGGCAAACCAGCGTGGACCGCTTGCTGCAACTCTCTCAGGGCCAGGCGGTGAA
GGGCAATCAGCTGTTGCCCGTCTCACTGGTGAAAAGAAAAACCACCCTGGCGCCCAATACGCAAACCGCC
TCTCCCCGCGCGTTGGCCGATTCATTAATGCAGCTGGCACGACAGGTTTCCCGACTGGAAAGCGGGCAGT
GAGCGCAACGCAATTAATGTAAGTTAGCTCACTCATTAGGCACCGGGATCTCGACCGATGCCCTTGAGAG
CCTTCAACCCAGTCAGCTCCTTCCGGTGGGCGCGGGGCATGACTATCGTCGCCGCACTTATGACTGTCTT
CTTTATCATGCAACTCGTAGGACAGGTGCCGGCAGCGCTCTGGGTCATTTTCGGCGAGGACCGCTTTCGC
TGGAGCGCGACGATGATCGGCCTGTCGCTTGCGGTATTCGGAATCTTGCACGCCCTCGCTCAAGCCTTCG
TCACTGGTCCCGCCACCAAACGTTTCGGCGAGAAGCAGGCCATTATCGCCGGCATGGCGGCCCCACGGGT
GCGCATGATCGTGCTCCTGTCGTTGAGGACCCGGCTAGGCTGGCGGGGTTGCCTTACTGGTTAGCAGAAT
GAATCACCGATACGCGAGCGAACGTGAAGCGACTGCTGCTGCAAAACGTCTGCGACCTGAGCAACAACAT
GAATGGTCTTCGGTTTCCGTGTTTCGTAAAGTCTGGAAACGCGGAAGTCAGCGCCCTGCACCATTATGTT
CCGGATCTGCATCGCAGGATGCTGCTGGCTACCCTGTGGAACACCTACATCTGTATTAACGAAGCGCTGG
CATTGACCCTGAGTGATTTTTCTCTGGTCCCGCCGCATCCATACCGCCAGTTGTTTACCCTCACAACGTT
CCAGTAACCGGGCATGTTCATCATCAGTAACCCGTATCGTGAGCATCCTCTCTCGTTTCATCGGTATCAT
TACCCCCATGAACAGAAATCCCCCTTACACGGAGGCATCAGTGACCAAACAGGAAAAAACCGCCCTTAAC
ATGGCCCGCTTTATCAGAAGCCAGACATTAACGCTTCTGGAGAAACTCAACGAGCTGGACGCGGATGAAC
AGGCAGACATCTGTGAATCGCTTCACGACCACGCTGATGAGCTTTACCGCAGCTGCCTCGCGCGTTTCGG
TGATGACGGTGAAAACCTCTGACACATGCAGCTCCCGGAGACGGTCACAGCTTGTCTGTAAGCGGATGCC
GGGAGCAGACAAGCCCGTCAGGGCGCGTCAGCGGGTGTTGGCGGGTGTCGGGGCGCAGCCATGACCCAGT
CACGTAGCGATAGCGGAGTGTATACTGGCTTAACTATGCGGCATCAGAGCAGATTGTACTGAGAGTGCAC
CATTGCGGTGTGAAATACCGCACAGATGCGTAAGGAGAAAATACCGCATCAGGCGCTCTTCCGCTTCCTC
GCTCACTGACTCGCTGCGCTCGGTCGTTCGGCTGCGGCGAGCGGTATCAGCTCACTCAAAGGCGGTAATA
CGGTTATCCACAGAATCAGGGGATAACGCAGGAAAGAACATGTGAGCAAAAGGCCAGCAAAAGGCCAGGA
ACCGTAAAAAGGCCGCGTTGCTGGCGTTTTTCCATAGGCTCCGCCCCCCTGACGAGCATCACAAAAATCG
ACGCTCAAGTCAGAGGTGGCGAAACCCGACAGGACTATAAAGATACCAGGCGTTTCCCCCTGGAAGCTCC
CTCGTGCGCTCTCCTGTTCCGACCCTGCCGCTTACCGGATACCTGTCCGCCTTTCTCCCTTCGGGAAGCG
TGGCGCTTTCTCATAGCTCACGCTGTAGGTATCTCAGTTCGGTGTAGGTCGTTCGCTCCAAGCTGGGCTG
TGTGCACGAACCCCCCGTTCAGCCCGACCGCTGCGCCTTATCCGGTAACTATCGTCTTGAGTCCAACCCG
GTAAGACACGACTTATCGCCACTGGCAGCAGCCACTGGTAACAGGATTAGCAGAGCGAGGTATGTAGGCG
GTGCTACAGAGTTCTTGAAGTGGTGGCCTAACTACGGCTACACTAGAAGGACAGTATTTGGTATCTGCGC
TCTGCTGAAGCCAGTTACCTTCGGAAAAAGAGTTGGTAGCTCTTGATCCGGCAAACAAACCACCGCTGGT
AGCGGTGGTTTTTTTGTTTGCAAGCAGCAGATTACGCGCAGAAAAAAAGGATCTCAAGAAGATCCTTTGA
TCTTTTCTACGGGGTCTGACGCTCAGTGGAACGAAAACTCACGTTAAGGGATTTTGGTCATGAACAATAA
AACTGTCTGCTTACATAAACAGTAATACAAGGGGTGTTATGAGCCATATTCAACGGGAAACGTCTTGCTC
TAGGCCGCGATTAAATTCCAACATGGATGCTGATTTATATGGGTATAAATGGGCTCGCGATAATGTCGGG
CAATCAGGTGCGACAATCTATCGATTGTATGGGAAGCCCGATGCGCCAGAGTTGTTTCTGAAACATGGCA
AAGGTAGCGTTGCCAATGATGTTACAGATGAGATGGTCAGACTAAACTGGCTGACGGAATTTATGCCTCT
TCCGACCATCAAGCATTTTATCCGTACTCCTGATGATGCATGGTTACTCACCACTGCGATCCCCGGGAAA
ACAGCATTCCAGGTATTAGAAGAATATCCTGATTCAGGTGAAAATATTGTTGATGCGCTGGCAGTGTTCC
TGCGCCGGTTGCATTCGATTCCTGTTTGTAATTGTCCTTTTAACAGCGATCGCGTATTTCGTCTCGCTCA
GGCGCAATCACGAATGAATAACGGTTTGGTTGATGCGAGTGATTTTGATGACGAGCGTAATGGCTGGCCT
GTTGAACAAGTCTGGAAAGAAATGCATAAACTTTTGCCATTCTCACCGGATTCAGTCGTCACTCATGGTG
ATTTCTCACTTGATAACCTTATTTTTGACGAGGGGAAATTAATAGGTTGTATTGATGTTGGACGAGTCGG
AATCGCAGACCGATACCAGGATCTTGCCATCCTATGGAACTGCCTCGGTGAGTTTTCTCCTTCATTACAG
AAACGGCTTTTTCAAAAATATGGTATTGATAATCCTGATATGAATAAATTGCAGTTTCATTTGATGCTCG
ATGAGTTTTTCTAAGAATTAATTCATGAGCGGATACATATTTGAATGTATTTAGAAAAATAAACAAATAG
GGGTTCCGCGCACATTTCCCCGAAAAGTGCCACCTAAATTGTAAGCGTTAATATTTTGTTAAAATTCGCG
TTAAATTTTT
